>Addgene plasmid #204089 | pBP-R_RiboJ57-MCD2 | addgene full sequence | sequence record 437323 | Addgene NGS Result
GAAGATCCTTTGATCTTTTCTACGGGGTCTGACGCTCAGTGGAACGAAAACTCACGTTAAGGGATTTTGG
TCATGAGATTATCAAAAAGGATCTTCACCTAGATCCTTTTAAATTAAAAATGAAGTTTTAAATCAATCTA
AAGTATATATGAGTAAACTTGGTCTGACAGCTCGAGGCTTGGATTCTCACCAATAAAAAACGCCCGGCGG
CAACCGAGCGTTCTGAACAAATCCAGATGGAGTTCTGAGGTCATTACTGGATCTATCAACAGGAGTCCAA
GCGAGCTCGATATCAAATTACGCCCCGCCCTGCCACTCATCGCAGTACTGTTGTAATTCATTAAGCATTC
TGCCGACATGGAAGCCATCACAAACGGCATGATGAACCTGAATCGCCAGCGGCATCAGCACCTTGTCGCC
TTGCGTATAATATTTGCCCATGGTGAAAACGGGGGCGAAGAAGTTGTCCATATTGGCCACGTTTAAATCA
AAACTGGTGAAACTCACCCAGGGATTGGCTGACACGAAAAACATATTCTCAATAAACCCTTTAGGGAAAT
AGGCCAGGTTTTCACCGTAACACGCCACATCTTGCGAATATATGTGTAGAAACTGCCGGAAATCGTCGTG
GTATTCACTCCAGAGCGATGAAAACGTTTCAGTTTGCTCATGGAAAACGGTGTAACAAGGGTGAACACTA
TCCCATATCACCAGCTCACCGTCTTTCATTGCCATACGAAATTCCGGATGAGCATTCATCAGGCGGGCAA
GAATGTGAATAAAGGCCGGATAAAACTTGTGCTTATTTTTCTTTACGGTCTTTAAAAAGGCCGTAATATC
CAGCTGAACGGTCTGGTTATAGGTACATTGAGCAACTGACTGAAATGCCTCAAAATGTTCTTTACGATGC
CATTGGGATATATCAACGGTGGTATATCCAGTGATTTTTTTCTCCATTTTAGCTTCCTTAGCTCCTGAAA
ATCTCGATAACTCAAAAAATACGCCCGGTAGTGATCTTATTTCATTATGGTGAAAGTTGGAACCTCTTAC
GTGCCCGATCAACTCGAGTGCCACCTGACGTCTAAGAAACCATTATTATCATGACATTAACCTATAAAAA
TAGGCGTATCACGAGGCAGAATTTCAGATAAAAAAAATCCTTAGCTTTCGCTAAGGATGATTTCGGTCTC
AGTACAGAAGTCAATTAATGTGCTTTTAATTCTGATGAGTCGGTGACGACGAAACTTCCTCTACAAATAA
TTTTGTTTAATCTTAATCATGCTAAGGATCGTTTCATAAGAGACCTCCGGCAAAAAAGGGCAAGGTGTCA
CCACCCTGCCCTTTTTCTTTAAAACCGAAAAGATTACTTCGCGTTATGCAGGCTTCCTCGCTCACTGACT
CGCTGCGCTCGGTCGTTCGGCTGCGGCGAGCGGTATCAGCTCACTCAAAGGCGGTAATACGGTTATCCAC
AGAATCAGGGGATAACGCAGGAAAGAACATGTGAGCAAAAGGCCAGCAAAAGGCCAGGAACCGTAAAAAG
GCCGCGTTGCTGGCGTTTTTCCACAGGCTCCGCCCCCCTGACGAGCATCACAAAAATCGACGCTCAAGTC
AGAGGTGGCGAAACCCGACAGGACTATAAAGATACCAGGCGTTTCCCCCTGGAAGCTCCCTCGTGCGCTC
TCCTGTTCCGACCCTGCCGCTTACCGGATACCTGTCCGCCTTTCTCCCTTCGGGAAGCGTGGCGCTTTCT
CATAGCTCACGCTGTAGGTATCTCAGTTCGGTGTAGGTCGTTCGCTCCAAGCTGGGCTGTGTGCACGAAC
CCCCCGTTCAGCCCGACCGCTGCGCCTTATCCGGTAACTATCGTCTTGAGTCCAACCCGGTAAGACACGA
CTTATCGCCACTGGCAGCAGCCACTGGTAACAGGATTAGCAGAGCGAGGTATGTAGGCGGTGCTACAGAG
TTCTTGAAGTGGTGGCCTAACTACGGCTACACTAGAAGAACAGTATTTGGTATCTGCGCTCTGCTGAAGC
CAGTTACCTTCGGAAAAAGAGTTGGTAGCTCTTGATCCGGCAAACAAACCACCGCTACCAGCGGTGGTTT
TTTTGTTTGCAAGCAGCAGATTACGCGCAGAAAAAAAGGATCTCAA
Features (pLannotate 1.2.2; 7 found; start..end, strand, type, name):
    183..277     -  terminator     lambda t0 terminator: transcription terminator from phage lambda
    301..957     -  CDS            cat: CAT_ECOLX - Experimental evidence at protein level: Swiss-Prot protein existence level 1. This enzyme is an effector of chloramphenicol resistance in bacteria. From Escherichia coli. This protein is used as a marker in many commonly used cloning vectors, such as pACYC184.
    958..1055    -  promoter       cat promoter: promoter of the E. coli cat gene encoding chloramphenicol acetyltransferase
   1141..1184    -  terminator     bacterial terminator: putative bacterial transcription terminator
   1194..1249    +  ncRNA          Hammerhead 3: Accession: RF00008 - Hammerhead ribozyme (type III)
   1306..1363    +  terminator     his operon terminator: This putative transcriptin terminator from the E. coli his operon has a 2-bp deletion introduced during synthesis. Its efficiency has not been determined.
   1558..2146    -  rep_origin     ori: high-copy-number ColE1/pMB1/pBR322/pUC origin of replication
