[The description below was written by a language model from this plasmid's Addgene catalogue record and pLannotate feature annotations shown in this document.]
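Description:
pBP-R_RiboJ57-MCD2 is a small (about 2.1 kb) bacterial part-storage plasmid built on the iGEM pSB1C3 backbone, catalogued as a "Type 0 RBS part". This designation suggests that it serves as a basic, reusable element in a hierarchical or modular cloning scheme, though the record does not name the assembly standard. It replicates in E. coli from a high-copy ColE1/pUC-type origin. Selection is with chloramphenicol, through a chloramphenicol acetyltransferase (cat) gene driven by its native promoter and followed by the phage lambda t0 terminator.

The payload is a short synthetic insert, introduced by Gibson cloning, that combines the RiboJ57 ribozyme with the strong MCD2 ribosome binding site. The annotation detects the ribozyme as a type III hammerhead motif. The RBS itself is not annotated and presumably lies in the short interval just downstream of the ribozyme. RiboJ-family elements are self-cleaving insulators. After transcription they cut off the upstream 5' untranslated region, so the mRNA leader, and therefore translation initiation from the adjoining RBS, is largely independent of the promoter placed in front. The insert is bracketed by a putative bacterial terminator upstream and the his operon terminator downstream, as is typical of pSB1C3, which shields the cloning site from read-through transcription.

The plasmid carries no promoter or coding sequence associated with the part, so it is not an expression construct in its own right despite the "bacterial expression" vector type. It is best understood as a source of an insulated strong translation-initiation element to be combined with promoter, coding and terminator parts when assembling bacterial transcription units.
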