Addgene plasmid #204089: pBP-R_RiboJ57-MCD2
Purpose: Type 0 RBS part
Depositing lab: Mikhail Shapiro. Depositing organization: California Institute of Technology.
Backbone
  Vector backbone: pSB1C3
  Backbone manufacturer: iGEM
  Vector type: Bacterial Expression
Growth in bacteria
  Bacterial resistance: Chloramphenicol, 25 μg/mL
  Growth temperature: 37°C
  Growth strain: NEB Stable
  Copy number: High Copy
Gene/Insert
  Gene/Insert name: RiboJ57 ribozyme and MCD2 strong RBS
  Species: Synthetic
  Mutation: None
  Cloning method: Gibson Cloning
Terms and licenses: Academic/Nonprofit Terms; Industry Terms: Not Available to Industry
How to cite: pBP-R_RiboJ57-MCD2 was a gift from Mikhail Shapiro (Addgene plasmid # 204089 ; http://n2t.net/addgene:204089 ; RRID:Addgene_204089)
